>Addgene plasmid #57818 | pL-CRISPR.EFS.GFP | addgene full sequence | sequence record 323615 | Addgene NGS Result
TTAATGTAGTCTTATGCAATACTCTTGTAGTCTTGCAACATGGTAACGATGAGTTAGCAACATGCCTTAC
AAGGAGAGAAAAAGCACCGTGCATGCCGATTGGTGGAAGTAAGGTGGTACGATCGTGCCTTATTAGGAAG
GCAACAGACGGGTCTGACATGGATTGGACGAACCACTGAATTGCCGCATTGCAGAGATATTGTATTTAAG
TGCCTAGCTCGATACATAAACGGGTCTCTCTGGTTAGACCAGATCTGAGCCTGGGAGCTCTCTGGCTAAC
TAGGGAACCCACTGCTTAAGCCTCAATAAAGCTTGCCTTGAGTGCTTCAAGTAGTGTGTGCCCGTCTGTT
GTGTGACTCTGGTAACTAGAGATCCCTCAGACCCTTTTAGTCAGTGTGGAAAATCTCTAGCAGTGGCGCC
CGAACAGGGACTTGAAAGCGAAAGGGAAACCAGAGGAGCTCTCTCGACGCAGGACTCGGCTTGCTGAAGC
GCGCACGGCAAGAGGCGAGGGGCGGCGACTGGTGAGTACGCCAAAAATTTTGACTAGCGGAGGCTAGAAG
GAGAGAGATGGGTGCGAGAGCGTCAGTATTAAGCGGGGGAGAATTAGATCGCGATGGGAAAAAATTCGGT
TAAGGCCAGGGGGAAAGAAAAAATATAAATTAAAACATATAGTATGGGCAAGCAGGGAGCTAGAACGATT
CGCAGTTAATCCTGGCCTGTTAGAAACATCAGAAGGCTGTAGACAAATACTGGGACAGCTACAACCATCC
CTTCAGACAGGATCAGAAGAACTTAGATCATTATATAATACAGTAGCAACCCTCTATTGTGTGCATCAAA
GGATAGAGATAAAAGACACCAAGGAAGCTTTAGACAAGATAGAGGAAGAGCAAAACAAAAGTAAGACCAC
CGCACAGCAAGCGGCCGCTGATCTTCAGACCTGGAGGAGGAGATATGAGGGACAATTGGAGAAGTGAATT
ATATAAATATAAAGTAGTAAAAATTGAACCATTAGGAGTAGCACCCACCAAGGCAAAGAGAAGAGTGGTG
CAGAGAGAAAAAAGAGCAGTGGGAATAGGAGCTTTGTTCCTTGGGTTCTTGGGAGCAGCAGGAAGCACTA
TGGGCGCAGCGTCAATGACGCTGACGGTACAGGCCAGACAATTATTGTCTGGTATAGTGCAGCAGCAGAA
CAATTTGCTGAGGGCTATTGAGGCGCAACAGCATCTGTTGCAACTCACAGTCTGGGGCATCAAGCAGCTC
CAGGCAAGAATCCTGGCTGTGGAAAGATACCTAAAGGATCAACAGCTCCTGGGGATTTGGGGTTGCTCTG
GAAAACTCATTTGCACCACTGCTGTGCCTTGGAATGCTAGTTGGAGTAATAAATCTCTGGAACAGATTTG
GAATCACACGACCTGGATGGAGTGGGACAGAGAAATTAACAATTACACAAGCTTAATACACTCCTTAATT
GAAGAATCGCAAAACCAGCAAGAAAAGAATGAACAAGAATTATTGGAATTAGATAAATGGGCAAGTTTGT
GGAATTGGTTTAACATAACAAATTGGCTGTGGTATATAAAATTATTCATAATGATAGTAGGAGGCTTGGT
AGGTTTAAGAATAGTTTTTGCTGTACTTTCTATAGTGAATAGAGTTAGGCAGGGATATTCACCATTATCG
TTTCAGACCCACCTCCCAACCCCGAGGGGACCCAGAGAGGGCCTATTTCCCATGATTCCTTCATATTTGC
ATATACGATACAAGGCTGTTAGAGAGATAATTAGAATTAATTTGACTGTAAACACAAAGATATTAGTACA
AAATACGTGACGTAGAAAGTAATAATTTCTTGGGTAGTTTGCAGTTTTAAAATTATGTTTTAAAATGGAC
TATCATATGCTTACCGTAACTTGAAAGTATTTCGATTTCTTGGCTTTATATATCTTGTGGAAAGGACGAA
ACACCGGAGACGTGACCGTCTCTGTTTTAGAGCTAGAAATAGCAAGTTAAAATAAGGCTAGTCCGTTATC
AACTTGAAAAAGTGGCACCGAGTCGGTGCTTTTTTGAATTCTAGATCTTGAGACAAATGGCAGTATTCAT
CCACAATTTTAAAAGAAAAGGGGGGATTGGGGGGTACAGTGCAGGGGAAAGAATAGTAGACATAATAGCA
ACAGACATACAAACTAAAGAATTACAAAAACAAATTACAAAAATTCAAAATTTTCGGGTTTATTACAGGG
ACAGCAGAGATCCACTTTGGCGCCGGCTCGAGTGGCTCCGGTGCCCGTCAGTGGGCAGAGCGCACATCGC
CCACAGTCCCCGAGAAGTTGGGGGGAGGGGTCGGCAATTGAACCGGTGCCTAGAGAAGGTGGCGCGGGGT
AAACTGGGAAAGTGATGTCGTGTACTGGCTCCGCCTTTTTCCCGAGGGTGGGGGAGAACCGTATATAAGT
GCAGTAGTCGCCGTGAACGTTCTTTTTCGCAACGGGTTTGCCGCCAGAACACAGGTGTCGTGACGCGGGA
TCCGCCACCATGGATTACAAAGACGATGACGATAAGATGGCCCCAAAGAAGAAGCGGAAGGTCGGTATCC
ACGGAGTCCCAGCAGCCGACAAGAAGTACAGCATCGGCCTGGACATCGGCACCAACTCTGTGGGCTGGGC
CGTGATCACCGACGAGTACAAGGTGCCCAGCAAGAAATTCAAGGTGCTGGGCAACACCGACCGGCACAGC
ATCAAGAAGAACCTGATCGGAGCCCTGCTGTTCGACAGCGGCGAAACAGCCGAGGCCACCCGGCTGAAGA
GAACCGCCAGAAGAAGATACACCAGACGGAAGAACCGGATCTGCTATCTGCAAGAGATCTTCAGCAACGA
GATGGCCAAGGTGGACGACAGCTTCTTCCACAGACTGGAAGAGTCCTTCCTGGTGGAAGAGGATAAGAAG
CACGAGCGGCACCCCATCTTCGGCAACATCGTGGACGAGGTGGCCTACCACGAGAAGTACCCCACCATCT
ACCACCTGAGAAAGAAACTGGTGGACAGCACCGACAAGGCCGACCTGCGGCTGATCTATCTGGCCCTGGC
CCACATGATCAAGTTCCGGGGCCACTTCCTGATCGAGGGCGACCTGAACCCCGACAACAGCGACGTGGAC
AAGCTGTTCATCCAGCTGGTGCAGACCTACAACCAGCTGTTCGAGGAAAACCCCATCAACGCCAGCGGCG
TGGACGCCAAGGCCATCCTGTCTGCCAGACTGAGCAAGAGCAGACGGCTGGAAAATCTGATCGCCCAGCT
GCCCGGCGAGAAGAAGAATGGCCTGTTCGGAAACCTGATTGCCCTGAGCCTGGGCCTGACCCCCAACTTC
AAGAGCAACTTCGACCTGGCCGAGGATGCCAAACTGCAGCTGAGCAAGGACACCTACGACGACGACCTGG
ACAACCTGCTGGCCCAGATCGGCGACCAGTACGCCGACCTGTTTCTGGCCGCCAAGAACCTGTCCGACGC
CATCCTGCTGAGCGACATCCTGAGAGTGAACACCGAGATCACCAAGGCCCCCCTGAGCGCCTCTATGATC
AAGAGATACGACGAGCACCACCAGGACCTGACCCTGCTGAAAGCTCTCGTGCGGCAGCAGCTGCCTGAGA
AGTACAAAGAGATTTTCTTCGACCAGAGCAAGAACGGCTACGCCGGCTACATTGACGGCGGAGCCAGCCA
GGAAGAGTTCTACAAGTTCATCAAGCCCATCCTGGAAAAGATGGACGGCACCGAGGAACTGCTCGTGAAG
CTGAACAGAGAGGACCTGCTGCGGAAGCAGCGGACCTTCGACAACGGCAGCATCCCCCACCAGATCCACC
TGGGAGAGCTGCACGCCATTCTGCGGCGGCAGGAAGATTTTTACCCATTCCTGAAGGACAACCGGGAAAA
GATCGAGAAGATCCTGACCTTCCGCATCCCCTACTACGTGGGCCCTCTGGCCAGGGGAAACAGCAGATTC
GCCTGGATGACCAGAAAGAGCGAGGAAACCATCACCCCCTGGAACTTCGAGGAAGTGGTGGACAAGGGCG
CTTCCGCCCAGAGCTTCATCGAGCGGATGACCAACTTCGATAAGAACCTGCCCAACGAGAAGGTGCTGCC
CAAGCACAGCCTGCTGTACGAGTACTTCACCGTGTATAACGAGCTGACCAAAGTGAAATACGTGACCGAG
GGAATGAGAAAGCCCGCCTTCCTGAGCGGCGAGCAGAAAAAGGCCATCGTGGACCTGCTGTTCAAGACCA
ACCGGAAAGTGACCGTGAAGCAGCTGAAAGAGGACTACTTCAAGAAAATCGAGTGCTTCGACTCCGTGGA
AATCTCCGGCGTGGAAGATCGGTTCAACGCCTCCCTGGGCACATACCACGATCTGCTGAAAATTATCAAG
GACAAGGACTTCCTGGACAATGAGGAAAACGAGGACATTCTGGAAGATATCGTGCTGACCCTGACACTGT
TTGAGGACAGAGAGATGATCGAGGAACGGCTGAAAACCTATGCCCACCTGTTCGACGACAAAGTGATGAA
GCAGCTGAAGCGGCGGAGATACACCGGCTGGGGCAGGCTGAGCCGGAAGCTGATCAACGGCATCCGGGAC
AAGCAGTCCGGCAAGACAATCCTGGATTTCCTGAAGTCCGACGGCTTCGCCAACAGAAACTTCATGCAGC
TGATCCACGACGACAGCCTGACCTTTAAAGAGGACATCCAGAAAGCCCAGGTGTCCGGCCAGGGCGATAG
CCTGCACGAGCACATTGCCAATCTGGCCGGCAGCCCCGCCATTAAGAAGGGCATCCTGCAGACAGTGAAG
GTGGTGGACGAGCTCGTGAAAGTGATGGGCCGGCACAAGCCCGAGAACATCGTGATCGAAATGGCCAGAG
AGAACCAGACCACCCAGAAGGGACAGAAGAACAGCCGCGAGAGAATGAAGCGGATCGAAGAGGGCATCAA
AGAGCTGGGCAGCCAGATCCTGAAAGAACACCCCGTGGAAAACACCCAGCTGCAGAACGAGAAGCTGTAC
CTGTACTACCTGCAGAATGGGCGGGATATGTACGTGGACCAGGAACTGGACATCAACCGGCTGTCCGACT
ACGATGTGGACCATATCGTGCCTCAGAGCTTTCTGAAGGACGACTCCATCGACAACAAGGTGCTGACCAG
AAGCGACAAGAACCGGGGCAAGAGCGACAACGTGCCCTCCGAAGAGGTCGTGAAGAAGATGAAGAACTAC
TGGCGGCAGCTGCTGAACGCCAAGCTGATTACCCAGAGAAAGTTCGACAATCTGACCAAGGCCGAGAGAG
GCGGCCTGAGCGAACTGGATAAGGCCGGCTTCATCAAGAGACAGCTGGTGGAAACCCGGCAGATCACAAA
GCACGTGGCACAGATCCTGGACTCCCGGATGAACACTAAGTACGACGAGAATGACAAGCTGATCCGGGAA
GTGAAAGTGATCACCCTGAAGTCCAAGCTGGTGTCCGATTTCCGGAAGGATTTCCAGTTTTACAAAGTGC
GCGAGATCAACAACTACCACCACGCCCACGACGCCTACCTGAACGCCGTCGTGGGAACCGCCCTGATCAA
AAAGTACCCTAAGCTGGAAAGCGAGTTCGTGTACGGCGACTACAAGGTGTACGACGTGCGGAAGATGATC
GCCAAGAGCGAGCAGGAAATCGGCAAGGCTACCGCCAAGTACTTCTTCTACAGCAACATCATGAACTTTT
TCAAGACCGAGATTACCCTGGCCAACGGCGAGATCCGGAAGCGGCCTCTGATCGAGACAAACGGCGAAAC
CGGGGAGATCGTGTGGGATAAGGGCCGGGATTTTGCCACCGTGCGGAAAGTGCTGAGCATGCCCCAAGTG
AATATCGTGAAAAAGACCGAGGTGCAGACAGGCGGCTTCAGCAAAGAGTCTATCCTGCCCAAGAGGAACA
GCGATAAGCTGATCGCCAGAAAGAAGGACTGGGACCCTAAGAAGTACGGCGGCTTCGACAGCCCCACCGT
GGCCTATTCTGTGCTGGTGGTGGCCAAAGTGGAAAAGGGCAAGTCCAAGAAACTGAAGAGTGTGAAAGAG
CTGCTGGGGATCACCATCATGGAAAGAAGCAGCTTCGAGAAGAATCCCATCGACTTTCTGGAAGCCAAGG
GCTACAAAGAAGTGAAAAAGGACCTGATCATCAAGCTGCCTAAGTACTCCCTGTTCGAGCTGGAAAACGG
CCGGAAGAGAATGCTGGCCTCTGCCGGCGAACTGCAGAAGGGAAACGAACTGGCCCTGCCCTCCAAATAT
GTGAACTTCCTGTACCTGGCCAGCCACTATGAGAAGCTGAAGGGCTCCCCCGAGGATAATGAGCAGAAAC
AGCTGTTTGTGGAACAGCACAAGCACTACCTGGACGAGATCATCGAGCAGATCAGCGAGTTCTCCAAGAG
AGTGATCCTGGCCGACGCTAATCTGGACAAAGTGCTGTCCGCCTACAACAAGCACCGGGATAAGCCCATC
AGAGAGCAGGCCGAGAATATCATCCACCTGTTTACCCTGACCAATCTGGGAGCCCCTGCCGCCTTCAAGT
ACTTTGACACCACCATCGACCGGAAGAGGTACACCAGCACCAAAGAGGTGCTGGACGCCACCCTGATCCA
CCAGAGCATCACCGGCCTGTACGAGACACGGATCGACCTGTCTCAGCTGGGAGGCGACAAGCGTCCTGCT
GCTACTAAGAAAGCTGGTCAAGCTAAGAAAAAGAAAGCTAGCGGCAGCGGCGCCACCAACTTCAGCCTGC
TGAAGCAGGCCGGCGACGTGGAGGAGAACCCCGGCCCCATGGTGTCTAAGGGCGAAGAGCTGTTCACCGG
GGTGGTGCCCATCCTGGTCGAGCTGGACGGCGACGTAAACGGCCACAAGTTCAGCGTGTCCGGCGAGGGC
GAGGGCGATGCCACCTACGGCAAGCTGACCCTGAAGTTCATCTGCACCACCGGCAAGCTGCCCGTGCCCT
GGCCCACCCTCGTGACCACCCTGACCTACGGCGTGCAGTGCTTCAGCCGCTACCCCGACCACATGAAGCA
GCACGACTTCTTCAAGTCCGCCATGCCCGAAGGCTACGTCCAGGAGCGCACCATCTTCTTCAAGGACGAC
GGCAACTACAAGACCCGCGCCGAGGTGAAGTTCGAGGGCGACACCCTGGTGAACCGCATCGAGCTGAAGG
GCATCGACTTCAAGGAGGACGGCAACATCCTGGGGCACAAGCTGGAGTACAACTACAACAGCCACAACGT
CTATATCATGGCCGACAAGCAGAAGAACGGCATCAAGGTGAACTTCAAGATCCGCCACAACATCGAGGAC
GGCAGCGTGCAGCTCGCCGACCACTACCAGCAGAACACCCCCATCGGCGACGGCCCCGTGCTGCTGCCCG
ACAACCACTACCTGAGCACCCAGTCCGCCCTGAGCAAAGACCCCAACGAGAAGCGCGATCACATGGTCCT
GCTGGAGTTCGTGACCGCCGCCGGGATCACTCTCGGCATGGACGAGCTGTACAAGTAAACGCGTTAAGTC
GACAATCAACCTCTGGATTACAAAATTTGTGAAAGATTGACTGGTATTCTTAACTATGTTGCTCCTTTTA
CGCTATGTGGATACGCTGCTTTAATGCCTTTGTATCATGCTATTGCTTCCCGTATGGCTTTCATTTTCTC
CTCCTTGTATAAATCCTGGTTGCTGTCTCTTTATGAGGAGTTGTGGCCCGTTGTCAGGCAACGTGGCGTG
GTGTGCACTGTGTTTGCTGACGCAACCCCCACTGGTTGGGGCATTGCCACCACCTGTCAGCTCCTTTCCG
GGACTTTCGCTTTCCCCCTCCCTATTGCCACGGCGGAACTCATCGCCGCCTGCCTTGCCCGCTGCTGGAC
AGGGGCTCGGCTGTTGGGCACTGACAATTCCGTGGTGTTGTCGGGGAAATCATCGTCCTTTCCTTGGCTG
CTCGCCTGTGTTGCCACCTGGATTCTGCGCGGGACGTCCTTCTGCTACGTCCCTTCGGCCCTCAATCCAG
CGGACCTTCCTTCCCGCGGCCTGCTGCCGGCTCTGCGGCCTCTTCCGCGTCTTCGCCTTCGCCCTCAGAC
GAGTCGGATCTCCCTTTGGGCCGCCTCCCCGCGTCGACTTTAAGACCAATGACTTACAAGGCAGCTGTAG
ATCTTAGCCACTTTTTAAAAGAAAAGGGGGGACTGGAAGGGCTAATTCACTCCCAACGAAGACAAGATCT
GCTTTTTGCTTGTACTGGGTCTCTCTGGTTAGACCAGATCTGAGCCTGGGAGCTCTCTGGCTAACTAGGG
AACCCACTGCTTAAGCCTCAATAAAGCTTGCCTTGAGTGCTTCAAGTAGTGTGTGCCCGTCTGTTGTGTG
ACTCTGGTAACTAGAGATCCCTCAGACCCTTTTAGTCAGTGTGGAAAATCTCTAGCAGTACGTATAGTAG
TTCATGTCATCTTATTATTCAGTATTTATAACTTGCAAAGAAATGAATATCAGAGAGTGAGAGGAACTTG
TTTATTGCAGCTTATAATGGTTACAAATAAAGCAATAGCATCACAAATTTCACAAATAAAGCATTTTTTT
CACTGCATTCTAGTTGTGGTTTGTCCAAACTCATCAATGTATCTTATCATGTCTGGCTCTAGCTATCCCG
CCCCTAACTCCGCCCATCCCGCCCCTAACTCCGCCCAGTTCCGCCCATTCTCCGCCCCATGGCTGACTAA
TTTTTTTTATTTATGCAGAGGCCGAGGCCGCCTCGGCCTCTGAGCTATTCCAGAAGTAGTGAGGAGGCTT
TTTTGGAGGCCTAGGGACGTACCCAATTCGCCCTATAGTGAGTCGTATTACGCGCGCTCACTGGCCGTCG
TTTTACAACGTCGTGACTGGGAAAACCCTGGCGTTACCCAACTTAATCGCCTTGCAGCACATCCCCCTTT
CGCCAGCTGGCGTAATAGCGAAGAGGCCCGCACCGATCGCCCTTCCCAACAGTTGCGCAGCCTGAATGGC
GAATGGG
[124 nt withheld, positions 9038-9161]
C
[91 nt withheld, positions 9163-9253]
A
[49 nt withheld, positions 9255-9303]
CCTTTGACGTTGGAGTCCACGTTCTTT
[37 nt withheld, positions 9331-9367]
ACCCTATCTCGGTCTATTCTTTTGATTTATAAGGGATTTTGCCGATTTCGGCCTATTGGTTAAAAAATGA
GCTGATTTAACAAAAATTTAACGCGAATTTTAACAAAATATTAACGCTTACAATTTAGGTGGCACTTTTC
GGGGAAATGTGCGCGGAACCCCTATTTGTTTATTTTTCTAAATACATTCAAATATGTATCCGCTCATGAG
ACAATAACCCTGATAAATGCTTCAATAATATTGAAAAAGGAAGAGTATGAGTATTCAACATTTCCGTGTC
GCCCTTATTCCCTTTTTTGCGGCATTTTGCCTTCCTGTTTTTGCTCACCCAGAAACGCTGGTGAAAGTAA
AAGATGCTGAAGATCAGTTGGGTGCACGAGTGGGTTACATCGAACTGGATCTCAACAGCGGTAAGATCCT
TGAGAGTTTTCGCCCCGAAGAACGTTTTCCAATGATGAGCACTTTTAAAGTTCTGCTATGTGGCGCGGTA
TTATCCCGTATTGACGCCGGGCAAGAGCAACTCGGTCGCCGCATACACTATTCTCAGAATGACTTGGTTG
AGTACTCACCAGTCACAGAAAAGCATCTTACGGATGGCATGACAGTAAGAGAATTATGCAGTGCTGCCAT
AACCATGAGTGATAACACTGCGGCCAACTTACTTCTGACAACGATCGGAGGACCGAAGGAGCTAACCGCT
TTTTTGCACAACATGGGGGATCATGTAACTCGCCTTGATCGTTGGGAACCGGAGCTGAATGAAGCCATAC
CAAACGACGAGCGTGACACCACGATGCCTGTAGCAATGGCAACAACGTTGCGCAAACTATTAACTGGCGA
ACTACTTACTCTAGCTTCCCGGCAACAATTAATAGACTGGATGGAGGCGGATAAAGTTGCAGGACCACTT
CTGCGCTCGGCCCTTCCGGCTGGCTGGTTTATTGCTGATAAATCTGGAGCCGGTGAGCGTGGGTCTCGCG
GTATCATTGCAGCACTGGGGCCAGATGGTAAGCCCTCCCGTATCGTAGTTATCTACACGACGGGGAGTCA
GGCAACTATGGATGAACGAAATAGACAGATCGCTGAGATAGGTGCCTCACTGATTAAGCATTGGTAACTG
TCAGACCAAGTTTACTCATATATACTTTAGATTGATTTAAAACTTCATTTTTAATTTAAAAGGATCTAGG
TGAAGATCCTTTTTGATAATCTCATGACCAAAATCCCTTAACGTGAGTTTTCGTTCCACTGAGCGTCAGA
CCCCGTAGAAAAGATCAAAGGATCTTCTTGAGATCCTTTTTTTCTGCGCGTAATCTGCTGCTTGCAAACA
AAAAAACCACCGCTACCAGCGGTGGTTTGTTTGCCGGATCAAGAGCTACCAACTCTTTTTCCGAAGGTAA
CTGGCTTCAGCAGAGCGCAGATACCAAATACTGTTCTTCTAGTGTAGCCGTAGTTAGGCCACCACTTCAA
GAACTCTGTAGCACCGCCTACATACCTCGCTCTGCTAATCCTGTTACCAGTGGCTGCTGCCAGTGGCGAT
AAGTCGTGTCTTACCGGGTTGGACTCAAGACGATAGTTACCGGATAAGGCGCAGCGGTCGGGCTGAACGG
GGGGTTCGTGCACACAGCCCAGCTTGGAGCGAACGACCTACACCGAACTGAGATACCTACAGCGTGAGCT
ATGAGAAAGCGCCACGCTTCCCGAAGGGAGAAAGGCGGACAGGTATCCGGTAAGCGGCAGGGTCGGAACA
GGAGAGCGCACGAGGGAGCTTCCAGGGGGAAACGCCTGGTATCTTTATAGTCCTGTCGGGTTTCGCCACC
TCTGACTTGAGCGTCGATTTTTGTGATGCTCGTCAGGGGGGCGGAGCCTATGGAAAAACGCCAGCAACGC
GGCCTTTTTACGGTTCCTGGCCTTTTGCTGGCCTTTTGCTCACATGTTCTTTCCTGCGTTATCCCCTGAT
TCTGTGGATAACCGTATTACCGCCTTTGAGTGAGCTGATACCGCTCGCCGCAGCCGAACGACCGAGCGCA
GCGAGTCAGTGAGCGAGGAAGCGGAAGAGCGCCCAATACGCAAACCGCCTCTCCCCGCGCGTTGGCCGAT
TCATTAATGCAGCTGGCACGACAGGTTTCCCGACTGGAAAGCGGGCAGTGAGCGCAACGCAATTAATGTG
AGTTAGCTCACTCATTAGGCACCCCAGGCTTTACACTTTATGCTTCCGGCTCGTATGTTGTGTGGAATTG
TGAGCGGATAACAATTTCACACAGGAAACAGCTATGACCATGATTACGCCAAGCGCGCAATTAACCCTCA
CTAAAGGGAACAAAAGCTGGAGCTGCAAGC
Features (pLannotate 1.2.2; 29 found; start..end, strand, type, name):
      5..231     +  promoter       RSV promoter: Rous sarcoma virus enhancer/promoter
    232..412     +  LTR            5' LTR (truncated): truncated 5' long terminal repeat (LTR) from HIV-1
    459..584     +  misc_feature   HIV-1 Ψ: packaging signal of human immunodeficiency virus type 1
    568..931     +  CDS            HIV-1 gag (fragment): gag protein from human immunodeficiency virus 1; gag
   1077..1310    +  misc_feature   RRE: The Rev response element (RRE) of HIV-1 allows for Rev-dependent mRNA export from the nucleus to the cytoplasm.
   1687..1713    +  CDS            Rev (fragment): human immunodeficiency virus 1 (HIV-1) Rev protein; rev; enhances nuclear export of unspliced and incompletely spliced viral mRNAs
   1717..1957    +  promoter       U6 promoter: RNA polymerase III promoter for human U6 snRNA
   1984..2059    +  misc_RNA       gRNA scaffold: guide RNA scaffold for the Streptococcus pyogenes CRISPR/Cas9 system
   2107..2224    +  misc_feature   cPPT/CTS: central polypurine tract and central termination sequence of HIV-1
   2293..2504    +  promoter       EF-1α core promoter: core promoter for human elongation factor EF-1α
   2608..4209    +  CDS            Cas9(N): N-terminal portion of Streptococcus pyogenes Cas9 (Zetsche et al., 2015)
   4210..6708    +  CDS            Cas9(C): C-terminal portion of Streptococcus pyogenes Cas9 (Zetsche et al., 2015)
   6829..7545    +  CDS            EGFP: EGFP is a basic (constitutively fluorescent) green fluorescent protein published in 1996, derived from Aequorea victoria. It is reported to be a rapidly-maturing weak dimer with moderate acid sensitivity.
   7564..8152    +  misc_feature   WPRE: woodchuck hepatitis virus posttranscriptional regulatory element
   8203..8222    +  misc_feature   cPPT/CTS (fragment): central polypurine tract and central termination sequence of HIV-1
   8224..8457    +  LTR            3' LTR (ΔU3): self-inactivating 3' long terminal repeat (LTR) from HIV-1
   8535..8656    +  polyA_signal   SV40 poly(A) signal: SV40 polyadenylation signal
   8696..8831    +  rep_origin     SV40 ori: SV40 origin of replication
   8852..8870    -  promoter       T7 promoter: promoter for bacteriophage T7 RNA polymerase
   8878..9033    +  CDS            lacZα (fragment): LacZα fragment of β-galactosidase; lacZ fragment
   9038..9466    +  rep_origin     f1 ori (sequence partly withheld): f1 bacteriophage origin of replication; arrow indicates direction of (+) strand synthesis
   9519..9623    +  promoter       AmpR promoter: bla
   9624..10484   +  CDS            AmpR: β-lactamase; bla; confers resistance to ampicillin, carbenicillin, and related antibiotics
  10655..11243   +  rep_origin     ori: high-copy-number ColE1/pMB1/pBR322/pUC origin of replication
  11426..11518   +  CDS            lacI (fragment): lac repressor; lacI; The lac repressor binds to the lac operator to inhibit transcription in E. coli. This inhibition can be relieved by adding lactose or isopropyl-β-D-thiogalactopyranoside (IPTG).
  11531..11552   +  protein_bind   CAP binding site: CAP binding activates transcription in the presence of cAMP. E. coli catabolite activator protein
  11567..11597   +  promoter       lac promoter: promoter for the E. coli lac operon
  11601..11623   +  protein_bind   lac operator (fragment): The lac repressor binds to the lac operator to inhibit transcription in E. coli. This inhibition can be relieved by adding lactose or isopropyl-β-D-thiogalactopyranoside (IPTG). lac repressor encoded by lacI
  11666..11684   +  promoter       T3 promoter: promoter for bacteriophage T3 RNA polymerase
