[The description below was written by a language model from this plasmid's Addgene catalogue record, the feature table of its GenBank file and pLannotate feature annotations shown in this document.]
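Description:
pL-CRISPR.EFS.GFP is an all-in-one lentiviral CRISPR-Cas9 vector of 11,707 bp built on the pLKO.005 backbone, delivering both Streptococcus pyogenes Cas9 and a single guide RNA from one provirus. The transfer cassette has an RSV promoter fused to a truncated HIV-1 5' LTR, followed by the Ψ packaging signal with a gag fragment, the RRE for Rev-dependent nuclear export, a cPPT/CTS, a WPRE to enhance transcript expression, and a self-inactivating ΔU3 3' LTR. An SV40 poly(A) signal and SV40 origin lie downstream of the 3' LTR. In bacteria the plasmid is maintained through a high-copy ColE1/pUC-type origin and selected with ampicillin via β-lactamase. An f1 origin and remnants of a lac/T7/T3 cloning region are also present.

Within the LTRs, a human U6 RNA polymerase III promoter sits upstream of the Sp sgRNA scaffold. Targeting sequences are inserted at BsmBI sites, and the depositor notes that the 1.9 kb stuffer of the parental pLKO.005 backbone is absent. Downstream, the EFS promoter (the short core of human EF-1α) drives N-terminally FLAG-tagged SpCas9, which the annotation tool splits into N- and C-terminal portions although they are contiguous. Cas9 is linked through a P2A self-cleaving peptide to eGFP, so both proteins come from one transcript and transduced, Cas9-expressing cells can be identified or sorted by green fluorescence. The modules are flanked by retained restriction sites, allowing the promoter or reporter to be exchanged.

The associated publication used this system for combinatorial genome editing to generate mouse models of myeloid malignancy. The two partial GenBank records cover only the U6–scaffold–cPPT–EFS region and agree with the full-sequence annotation.
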