Addgene plasmid #57818: pL-CRISPR.EFS.GFP
Purpose: Lentiviral CRISPR-Cas9 delivery for SpCas9 and sgRNA. Coexpresses eGFP via P2A cleavage site. EFS Promoter driven
Depositing lab: Benjamin Ebert. Depositing organization: Brigham and Women's Hospital. Publication: Generation of mouse models of myeloid malignancy with combinatorial genetic lesions using CRISPR-Cas9 genome editing. Heckl D, Kowalczyk MS, Yudovich D, Belizaire R, Puram RV, McConkey ME, Thielke A, Aster JC, Regev A, Ebert BL. Nat Biotechnol. 2014 Jun 22. doi: 10.1038/nbt.2951. PubMed 24952903.
Backbone
  Vector backbone: pLKO.005
  Total vector size (bp): 11707
  Vector type: Lentiviral, CRISPR
Growth in bacteria
  Bacterial resistance: Ampicillin, 100 μg/mL
  Growth temperature: 37°C
  Growth strain: Stbl3
  Copy number: High Copy
Gene/Insert 1
  Gene/Insert name: SpCas9
  Species: S. pyogenes
  Insert size (bp): 4300
  Promoter: EFS
  Tag / fusion protein: FLAG (N terminal on insert)
  Cloning method: Restriction Enzyme; 5′ cloning site BamHI (not destroyed); 3′ cloning site Nhei (not destroyed)
  Sequencing primers: 5′ ATAAGTGCAGTAGTCGCCGTG; 3′ AAAGCAGCGTATCCACATAGC
Gene/Insert 2
  Gene/Insert name: Sp sgRNA scaffold
  Insert size (bp): 75
  Promoter: hU6
  Cloning method: Restriction Enzyme; 5′ cloning site PpuMI (not destroyed); 3′ cloning site EcoRI (not destroyed)
  Sequencing primers: 5′ TTTGCTGTACTTTCTATAGTG
Gene/Insert 3
  Gene/Insert name: EFS (alt name: short EF1alpha Promoter)
  Species: H. sapiens (human)
  Insert size (bp): 250
  Entrez Gene: EEF1A1 (a.k.a. CCS-3, CCS3, EE1A1, EEF-1, EEF1A, EF-Tu, EF1A, EF1A1, EF1alpha1, GRAF-1EF, LENG7, PTI1, eEF1A-1)
  Cloning method: Restriction Enzyme; 5′ cloning site XhoI (not destroyed); 3′ cloning site BamHI (not destroyed)
  Sequencing primers: 5′ GGT ACA GTG CAG GGG AAA GAA TA
Gene/Insert 4
  Gene/Insert name: P2A-eGFP
  Species: Synthetic
  Insert size (bp): 750
  Cloning method: Restriction Enzyme; 5′ cloning site NheI (not destroyed); 3′ cloning site MluI (not destroyed)
  Sequencing primers: 5′ TACGAGACACGGATCGACCTG
Terms and licenses: Academic/Nonprofit Terms; Industry Terms: Not Available to Industry
Depositor comments: Use BsmBI sites for sgRNA cloning. Note that this plasmid does NOT contain the 1.9kb stuffer from the pLKO.005 vector backbone.
How to cite: pL-CRISPR.EFS.GFP was a gift from Benjamin Ebert (Addgene plasmid # 57818 ; http://n2t.net/addgene:57818 ; RRID:Addgene_57818)
