LOCUS       Exported 724 bp ds-DNA linear SYN 18-MAY-2021
DEFINITION  Lentiviral CRISPR-Cas9 delivery for SpCas9 and sgRNA. Coexpresses
            eGFP via P2A cleavage site. EFS Promoter driven.
ACCESSION   .
VERSION     .
KEYWORDS    pL-CRISPR.EFS.GFP
SOURCE      synthetic DNA construct
  ORGANISM  synthetic DNA construct
REFERENCE   1 (bases 1 to 724)
  AUTHORS   Heckl D, Kowalczyk MS, Yudovich D, Belizaire R, Puram RV, McConkey
            ME, Thielke A, Aster JC, Regev A, Ebert BL
  TITLE     Generation of mouse models of myeloid malignancy with combinatorial
            genetic lesions using CRISPR-Cas9 genome editing.
  JOURNAL   Nat Biotechnol. 2014 Jun 22. doi: 10.1038/nbt.2951.
  PUBMED    24952903
REFERENCE   2 (bases 1 to 724)
  AUTHORS   .
  TITLE     Direct Submission
  JOURNAL   Exported May 18, 2021 from SnapGene Server 1.1.58
            http://www.snapgene.com
FEATURES             Location/Qualifiers
     source          1..724
                     /organism="synthetic DNA construct"
                     /mol_type="other DNA"
     primer_bind     126..145
                     /label=LKO.1 5'
                     /note="Human U6 promoter, forward primer"
     misc_RNA        222..297
                     /label=gRNA scaffold
                     /note="guide RNA scaffold for the Streptococcus pyogenes
                     CRISPR/Cas9 system"
     misc_feature    345..462
                     /label=cPPT/CTS
                     /note="central polypurine tract and central termination
                     sequence of HIV-1"
ORIGIN
        1 aggctgttag agagataatt agaattaatt tgactgtaaa cacaaagata ttagtacaaa
       61 atacgtgacg tagaaagtaa taatttcttg ggtagtttgc agttttaaaa ttatgtttta
      121 aaatggacta tcatatgctt accgtaactt gaaagtattt cgatttcttg gctttatata
      181 tcttgtggaa aggacgaaac accggagacg tgaccgtctc tgttttagag ctagaaatag
      241 caagttaaaa taaggctagt ccgttatcaa cttgaaaaag tggcaccgag tcggtgcttt
      301 tttgaattct agatcttgag acaaatggca gtattcatcc acaattttaa aagaaaaggg
      361 gggattgggg ggtacagtgc aggggaaaga atagtagaca taatagcaac agacatacaa
      421 actaaagaat tacaaaaaca aattacaaaa attcaaaatt ttcgggttta ttacagggac
      481 agcagagatc cactttggcg ccggctcgag tggctccggt gcccgtcagt gggcagagcg
      541 cacatcgccc acagtccccg agaagttggg gggaggggtc ggcaattgaa ccggtgccta
      601 gagaaggtgg cgcggggtaa actgggaaag tgatgtcgtg tactggctcc gcctttttcc
      661 cgagggtggg ggagaaccgt atataagtgc agtagtcgcc gtgaacgttc tttttcgcaa
      721 cggg
//
