LOCUS       Exported 756 bp ds-DNA linear SYN 18-MAY-2021
DEFINITION  Lentiviral CRISPR-Cas9 delivery for SpCas9 and sgRNA. Coexpresses
            eGFP via P2A cleavage site. EFS Promoter driven.
ACCESSION   .
VERSION     .
KEYWORDS    pL-CRISPR.EFS.GFP
SOURCE      synthetic DNA construct
  ORGANISM  synthetic DNA construct
REFERENCE   1 (bases 1 to 756)
  AUTHORS   Heckl D, Kowalczyk MS, Yudovich D, Belizaire R, Puram RV, McConkey
            ME, Thielke A, Aster JC, Regev A, Ebert BL
  TITLE     Generation of mouse models of myeloid malignancy with combinatorial
            genetic lesions using CRISPR-Cas9 genome editing.
  JOURNAL   Nat Biotechnol. 2014 Jun 22. doi: 10.1038/nbt.2951.
  PUBMED    24952903
REFERENCE   2 (bases 1 to 756)
  AUTHORS   .
  TITLE     Direct Submission
  JOURNAL   Exported May 18, 2021 from SnapGene Server 1.1.58
            http://www.snapgene.com
FEATURES             Location/Qualifiers
     source          1..756
                     /organism="synthetic DNA construct"
                     /mol_type="other DNA"
     primer_bind     125..144
                     /label=LKO.1 5'
                     /note="Human U6 promoter, forward primer"
     misc_RNA        221..296
                     /label=gRNA scaffold
                     /note="guide RNA scaffold for the Streptococcus pyogenes
                     CRISPR/Cas9 system"
     misc_feature    344..461
                     /label=cPPT/CTS
                     /note="central polypurine tract and central termination
                     sequence of HIV-1"
     promoter        530..741
                     /label=EF-1-alpha core promoter
                     /note="core promoter for human elongation factor
                     EF-1-alpha"
ORIGIN
        1 ggctgttaga gagataatta gaattaattt gactgtaaac acaaagatat tagtacaaaa
       61 tacgtgacgt agaaagtaat aatttcttgg gtagtttgca gttttaaaat tatgttttaa
      121 aatggactat catatgctta ccgtaacttg aaagtatttc gatttcttgg ctttatatat
      181 cttgtggaaa ggacgaaaca ccggagacgt gaccgtctct gttttagagc tagaaatagc
      241 aagttaaaat aaggctagtc cgttatcaac ttgaaaaagt ggcaccgagt cggtgctttt
      301 ttgaattcta gatcttgaga caaatggcag tattcatcca caattttaaa agaaaagggg
      361 ggattggggg gtacagtgca ggggaaagaa tagtagacat aatagcaaca gacatacaaa
      421 ctaaagaatt acaaaaacaa attacaaaaa ttcaaaattt tcgggtttat tacagggaca
      481 gcagagatcc actttggcgc cggctcgagt ggctccggtg cccgtcagtg ggcagagcgc
      541 acatcgccca cagtccccga gaagttgggg ggaggggtcg gcaattgaac cggtgcctag
      601 agaaggtggc gcggggtaaa ctgggaaagt gatgtcgtgt actggctccg cctttttccc
      661 gagggtgggg gagaaccgta tataagtgca gtagtcgccg tgaacgttct ttttcgcaac
      721 gggtttgccg ccagaacaca ggtgtcgtga cgcggg
//
