>Addgene plasmid #57818 | pL-CRISPR.EFS.GFP | addgene partial sequence | sequence record 92182 | hSpCas9-R1 5'-CGCTCGTGCTTCTTATCCTC-3'
AGAAGCTGTCGTCCACCTTGGCCATCTCGTTGCTGAAGATCTCTTGCAGATAGCAGATCCGGTTCTTCCG
TCTGGTGTATCTTCTTCTGGCGGTTCTCTTCAGCCGGGTGGCCTCGGCTGTTTCGCCGCTGTCGAACAGC
AGGGCTCCGATCAGGTTCTTCTTGATGCTGTGCCGGTCGGTGTTGCCCAGCACCTTGAATTTCTTGCTGG
GCACCTTGTACTCGTCGGTGATCACGGCCCAGCCCACAGAGTTGGTGCCGATGTCCAGGCCGATGCTGTA
CTTCTTGTCGGCTGCTGGGACTCCGTGGATACCGACCTTCCGCTTCTTCTTTGGGGCCATCTTATCGTCA
TCGTCTTTGTAATCCATGGTGGCGGATCCCGCGTCACGACACCTGTGTTCTGGCGGCAAACCCGTTGCGA
AAAAGAACGTTCACGGCGACTACTGCACTTATATACGGTTCTCCCCCACCCTCGGGAAAAAGGCGGAGCC
AGTACACGACATCACTTTCCCAGTTTACCCCGCGCCACCTTCTCTAGGCACCGGTTCAATTGCCGACCCC
TCCCCCCAACTTCTCGGGGACTGTGGGCGATGTGCGCTCTGCCCACTGACGGGCACCGGAGCCACTCGAG
CCGGCGCCAAAGTGGATCTCTGCTGTCCCTGTAATAAACCCGAAAATTTTGAATTTTTGTAATTTGTTTT
TGTAATTCTTTAGTTTGTATGTCTGTTGCTATTATGTCTACTATTCTTTCCCCTGCACTGTACCCCCCAA
TCCCCCCTTTTCTTTTAAAATTGTGGATGAATACTG
