>Addgene plasmid #57818 | pL-CRISPR.EFS.GFP | addgene partial sequence | sequence record 92184 | WPRE-R 5'-CATAGCGTAAAAGGAGCAACA-3'
CAAATTTTGTAATCCAGAGGTTGATTGTCGACTTAACGCGTTTACTTGTACAGCTCGTCCATGCCGAGAG
TGATCCCGGCGGCGGTCACGAACTCCAGCAGGACCATGTGATCGCGCTTCTCGTTGGGGTCTTTGCTCAG
GGCGGACTGGGTGCTCAGGTAGTGGTTGTCGGGCAGCAGCACGGGGCCGTCGCCGATGGGGGTGTTCTGC
TGGTAGTGGTCGGCGAGCTGCACGCTGCCGTCCTCGATGTTGTGGCGGATCTTGAAGTTCACCTTGATGC
CGTTCTTCTGCTTGTCGGCCATGATATAGACGTTGTGGCTGTTGTAGTTGTACTCCAGCTTGTGCCCCAG
GATGTTGCCGTCCTCCTTGAAGTCGATGCCCTTCAGCTCGATGCGGTTCACCAGGGTGTCGCCCTCGAAC
TTCACCTCGGCGCGGGTCTTGTAGTTGCCGTCGTCCTTGAAGAAGATGGTGCGCTCCTGGACGTAGCCTT
CGGGCATGGCGGACTTGAAGAAGTCGTGCTGCTTCATGTGGTCGGGGTAGCGGCTGAAGCACTGCACGCC
GTAGGTCAGGGTGGTCACGAGGGTGGGCCAGGGCACGGGCAGCTTGCCGGTGGTGCAGATGAACTTCAGG
GTCAGCTTGCCGTAGGTGGCATCGCCCTCGCCCTCGCCGGACACGCTGAACTTGTGGCCGTTTACGTCGC
CGTCCAGCTCGACCAGGATGGGCACCACCCCGGTGAACAGCTCTTCGCCCTTAGACACCATGGGGCCGGG
GTTCTCCTCCACGTCGCCGGCCTGCTTCAGCAGGCTGAAGTTGGTGGCGCCGCTGCCGCTAGCTTTCTTT
TTCTTAGCTTGACCAGCTTTCTTA
