>Addgene plasmid #57818 | pL-CRISPR.EFS.GFP | addgene partial sequence | sequence record 111058 | EXFP-R 5'-GTCTTGTAGTTGCCGTCGTC-3'
GGGCATGGCGGACTTGAAGAAGTCGTGCTGCTTCATGTGGTCGGGGTAGCGGCTGAAGCACTGCACGCCG
TAGGTCAGGGTGGTCACGAGGGTGGGCCAGGGCACGGGCAGCTTGCCGGTGGTGCAGATGAACTTCAGGG
TCAGCTTGCCGTAGGTGGCATCGCCCTCGCCCTCGCCGGACACGCTGAACTTGTGGCCGTTTACGTCGCC
GTCCAGCTCGACCAGGATGGGCACCACCCCGGTGAACAGCTCTTCGCCCTTAGACACCATGGGGCCGGGG
TTCTCCTCCACGTCGCCGGCCTGCTTCAGCAGGCTGAAGTTGGTGGCGCCGCTGCCGCTAGCTTTCTTTT
TCTTAGCTTGACCAGCTTTCTTAGTAGCAGCAGGACGCTTGTCGCCTCCCAGCTGAGACAGGTCGATCCG
TGTCTCGTACAGGCCGGTGATGCTCTGGTGGATCAGGGTGGCGTCCAGCACCTCTTTGGTGCTGGTGTAC
CTCTTCCGGTCGATGGTGGTGTCAAAGTACTTGAAGGCGGCAGGGGCTCCCAGATTGGTCAGGGTAAACA
GGTGGATGATATTCTCGGCCTGCTCTCTGATGGGCTTATCCCGGTGCTTGTTGTAGGCGGACAGCACTTT
GTCCAGATTAGCGTCGGCCAGGATCACTCTCTTGGAGAACTCGCTGATCTGCTCGATGATCTCGTCCAGG
TAGTGCTTGTGCTGTTCCACAAA
