>Addgene plasmid #57818 | pL-CRISPR.EFS.GFP | addgene partial sequence | sequence record 128160 | EXFP-R 5'-GTCTTGTAGTTGCCGTCGTC-3'
GACGTAGCCTTCGGGCATGGCGGACTTGAAGAAGTCGTGCTGCTTCATGTGGTCGGGGTAGCGGCTGAAG
CACTGCACGCCGTAGGTCAGGGTGGTCACGAGGGTGGGCCAGGGCACGGGCAGCTTGCCGGTGGTGCAGA
TGAACTTCAGGGTCAGCTTGCCGTAGGTGGCATCGCCCTCGCCCTCGCCGGACACGCTGAACTTGTGGCC
GTTTACGTCGCCGTCCAGCTCGACCAGGATGGGCACCACCCCGGTGAACAGCTCTTCGCCCTTAGACACC
ATGGGGCCGGGGTTCTCCTCCACGTCGCCGGCCTGCTTCAGCAGGCTGAAGTTGGTGGCGCCGCTGCCGC
TAGCTTTCTTTTTCTTAGCTTGACCAGCTTTCTTAGTAGCAGCAGGACGCTTGTCGCCTCCCAGCTGAGA
CAGGTCGATCCGTGTCTCGTACAGGCCGGTGATGCTCTGGTGGATCAGGGTGGCGTCCAGCACCTCTTTG
GTGCTGGTGTACCTCTTCCGGTCGATGGTGGTGTCAAAGTACTTGAAGGCGGCAGGGGCTCCCAGATTGG
TCAGGGTAAACAGGTGGATGATATTCTCGGCCTGCTCTCTGATGGGCTTATCCCGGTGCTTGTTGTAGGC
GGACAGCACTTTGTCCAGATTAGCGTCGGCCAGGATCACTCTCTTGGAGAACTCGCTGATCTGCTCGATG
ATCTCGTCCAGGTAGTGCTTGTGCTGTTCCACAAACAGCTGTTTCTGCTCATTATCCTCGGGGGAGCCCT
TCAGCTTCTCATAGTGGCTGGCCAGGTACAGGAAGTTCACATATTTGGAGGGCAGGGCCAGTTCGTTTCC
CTTCTGCAGTTCGCCGGCAGA
